Addgene plasmid #90600: CDCA5 C9.4 gRNA
Purpose: 3rd generation lentiviral gRNA plasmid targeting human CDCA5
Depositing lab: Iain Cheeseman. Depositing organization: Whitehead Institute for Biomedical Research. Publication: Large-Scale Analysis of CRISPR/Cas9 Cell-Cycle Knockouts Reveals the Diversity of p53-Dependent Responses to Cell-Cycle Defects. McKinley KL, Cheeseman IM. Dev Cell. 2017 Feb 27;40(4):405-420.e2. doi: 10.1016/j.devcel.2017.01.012. Epub 2017 Feb 16. PubMed 28216383.
Backbone
  Vector backbone: pLenti-sgRNA
  Backbone manufacturer: Eric Lander & David Sabatini labs (Addgene plasmid #71409)
  Backbone size w/o insert (bp): 9151
  Vector type: Lentiviral, CRISPR
  Selectable markers: Puromycin
Growth in bacteria
  Bacterial resistance: Ampicillin, 100 μg/mL
  Growth temperature: 37°C
  Growth strain: NEB Stable
  Copy number: Unknown
Gene/Insert
  Gene/Insert name: CDCA5 (Guide Designation C9.4) (alt name: pKMKO series)
  gRNA/shRNA sequence: CACCGATCTCCTTTGAGGTCCGCT
  Species: H. sapiens (human)
  Promoter: U6
  Cloning method: Restriction Enzyme; 5′ cloning site BsmBI (destroyed during cloning); 3′ cloning site BsmBI (destroyed during cloning)
  Sequencing primers: 5′ hU6-F (5'-GAGGGCCTATTTCCCATGATT-3'); 3′ EF1a-R (5'-CACGGCGACTACTGCACTTA-3')
Terms and licenses: Academic/Nonprofit Terms; Industry Terms: Not Available to Industry
Depositor comments: Please note that gRNA target sequence listed is not strictly the 20nt spacer sequence, but also contains the 5' BsmBI overhang. For more information about knockout human cell lines generated using this plasmid, please see http://cellcycleknockouts.wi.mit.edu/ .
How to cite: CDCA5 C9.4 gRNA was a gift from Iain Cheeseman (Addgene plasmid # 90600 ; http://n2t.net/addgene:90600 ; RRID:Addgene_90600)
