[The description below was written by a language model from this plasmid's Addgene catalogue record and pLannotate feature annotations shown in this document.]
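Description:
CDCA5 C9.4 gRNA is a third-generation lentiviral CRISPR plasmid built on the pLenti-sgRNA backbone and carrying a single guide RNA directed against human CDCA5. It is propagated in E. coli through a high-copy ColE1/pUC-type origin with ampicillin selection (AmpR), and it also retains an f1 origin, an SV40 origin and remnants of lac and phage-promoter cloning sequences. The guide was inserted between two BsmBI sites that were destroyed during cloning. It sits downstream of the human U6 RNA polymerase III promoter and directly upstream of the S. pyogenes Cas9 guide scaffold (annotated as a tracrRNA fragment), so a complete sgRNA is transcribed. The plasmid does not encode Cas9, which must be supplied separately, for example by the target cell line.

The viral portion runs from an RSV promoter-driven truncated 5' LTR, which makes genomic RNA production Tat-independent, to a self-inactivating ΔU3 3' LTR followed by an SV40 polyadenylation signal. Between these lie the HIV-1 Ψ packaging signal with a partial gag sequence, the RRE for Rev-dependent nuclear export, and a cPPT/CTS element. Downstream of the sgRNA cassette, an EF-1α core promoter drives a puromycin N-acetyltransferase gene, followed by a WPRE to enhance expression. This allows puromycin selection of transduced mammalian cells.

The construct belongs to a series of guides used for large-scale CRISPR/Cas9 knockout analysis of cell-cycle genes in human cells. The sequenced record is 7,301 nt, which is shorter than the 9,151 bp listed for the empty backbone. The record does not explain the difference, although it could reflect loss of a stuffer fragment when the guide was cloned in.
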