Features (pLannotate 1.2.2; 27 found; start..end, strand, type, name):
     84..105     +  protein_bind   CAP binding site: CAP binding activates transcription in the presence of cAMP. E. coli catabolite activator protein
    120..150     +  promoter       lac promoter: promoter for the E. coli lac operon
    158..174     +  protein_bind   lac operator: The lac repressor binds to the lac operator to inhibit transcription in E. coli. This inhibition can be relieved by adding lactose or isopropyl-β-D-thiogalactopyranoside (IPTG). lac repressor encoded by lacI
    219..237     +  promoter       T3 promoter: promoter for bacteriophage T3 RNA polymerase
    265..491     +  promoter       RSV promoter: Rous sarcoma virus enhancer/promoter
    492..672     +  LTR            5' LTR (truncated): truncated 5' long terminal repeat (LTR) from HIV-1
    719..844     +  misc_feature   HIV-1 Ψ: packaging signal of human immunodeficiency virus type 1
    828..1191    +  CDS            HIV-1 gag (fragment): gag protein from human immunodeficiency virus 1; gag
   1337..1570    +  misc_feature   RRE: The Rev response element (RRE) of HIV-1 allows for Rev-dependent mRNA export from the nucleus to the cytoplasm.
   1947..1973    +  CDS            Rev (fragment): human immunodeficiency virus 1 (HIV-1) Rev protein; rev; enhances nuclear export of unspliced and incompletely spliced viral mRNAs
   1977..2217    +  promoter       U6 promoter: RNA polymerase III promoter for human U6 snRNA
   2264..2331    +  misc_RNA       tracrRNA (fragment): trans-activating CRISPR RNA for the Streptococcus pyogenes CRISPR/Cas9 system
   2380..2497    +  misc_feature   cPPT/CTS: central polypurine tract and central termination sequence of HIV-1
   2566..2777    +  promoter       EF-1α core promoter: core promoter for human elongation factor EF-1α
   2803..3402    +  CDS            PuroR (fragment): puromycin N-acetyltransferase; pac from Streptomyces; confers resistance to puromycin
   3418..4006    +  misc_feature   WPRE: woodchuck hepatitis virus posttranscriptional regulatory element
   4057..4076    +  misc_feature   cPPT/CTS (fragment): central polypurine tract and central termination sequence of HIV-1
   4078..4311    +  LTR            3' LTR (ΔU3): self-inactivating 3' long terminal repeat (LTR) from HIV-1
   4389..4510    +  polyA_signal   SV40 poly(A) signal: SV40 polyadenylation signal
   4550..4685    +  rep_origin     SV40 ori: SV40 origin of replication
   4706..4724    -  promoter       T7 promoter: promoter for bacteriophage T7 RNA polymerase
   4732..4887    +  CDS            lacZα (fragment): LacZα fragment of β-galactosidase; lacZ fragment
   4892..5320    +  rep_origin     f1 ori (sequence partly withheld): f1 bacteriophage origin of replication; arrow indicates direction of (+) strand synthesis
   5373..5477    +  promoter       AmpR promoter: bla
   5478..6338    +  CDS            AmpR: β-lactamase; bla; confers resistance to ampicillin, carbenicillin, and related antibiotics
   6509..7097    +  rep_origin     ori: high-copy-number ColE1/pMB1/pBR322/pUC origin of replication
   7280..71      +  CDS            lacI (fragment) (across the origin): lac repressor; lacI; The lac repressor binds to the lac operator to inhibit transcription in E. coli. This inhibition can be relieved by adding lactose or isopropyl-β-D-thiogalactopyranoside (IPTG).
>Addgene plasmid #90600 | CDCA5 C9.4 gRNA | addgene full sequence | sequence record 183319 | Addgene NGS Result
CTCCCCGCGCGTTGGCCGATTCATTAATGCAGCTGGCACGACAGGTTTCCCGACTGGAAAGCGGGCAGTG
AGCGCAACGCAATTAATGTGAGTTAGCTCACTCATTAGGCACCCCAGGCTTTACACTTTATGCTTCCGGC
TCGTATGTTGTGTGGAATTGTGAGCGGATAACAATTTCACACAGGAAACAGCTATGACCATGATTACGCC
AAGCGCGCAATTAACCCTCACTAAAGGGAACAAAAGCTGGAGCTGCAAGCTTAATGTAGTCTTATGCAAT
ACTCTTGTAGTCTTGCAACATGGTAACGATGAGTTAGCAACATGCCTTACAAGGAGAGAAAAAGCACCGT
GCATGCCGATTGGTGGAAGTAAGGTGGTACGATCGTGCCTTATTAGGAAGGCAACAGACGGGTCTGACAT
GGATTGGACGAACCACTGAATTGCCGCATTGCAGAGATATTGTATTTAAGTGCCTAGCTCGATACATAAA
CGGGTCTCTCTGGTTAGACCAGATCTGAGCCTGGGAGCTCTCTGGCTAACTAGGGAACCCACTGCTTAAG
CCTCAATAAAGCTTGCCTTGAGTGCTTCAAGTAGTGTGTGCCCGTCTGTTGTGTGACTCTGGTAACTAGA
GATCCCTCAGACCCTTTTAGTCAGTGTGGAAAATCTCTAGCAGTGGCGCCCGAACAGGGACTTGAAAGCG
AAAGGGAAACCAGAGGAGCTCTCTCGACGCAGGACTCGGCTTGCTGAAGCGCGCACGGCAAGAGGCGAGG
GGCGGCGACTGGTGAGTACGCCAAAAATTTTGACTAGCGGAGGCTAGAAGGAGAGAGATGGGTGCGAGAG
CGTCAGTATTAAGCGGGGGAGAATTAGATCGCGATGGGAAAAAATTCGGTTAAGGCCAGGGGGAAAGAAA
AAATATAAATTAAAACATATAGTATGGGCAAGCAGGGAGCTAGAACGATTCGCAGTTAATCCTGGCCTGT
TAGAAACATCAGAAGGCTGTAGACAAATACTGGGACAGCTACAACCATCCCTTCAGACAGGATCAGAAGA
ACTTAGATCATTATATAATACAGTAGCAACCCTCTATTGTGTGCATCAAAGGATAGAGATAAAAGACACC
AAGGAAGCTTTAGACAAGATAGAGGAAGAGCAAAACAAAAGTAAGACCACCGCACAGCAAGCGGCCGCTG
ATCTTCAGACCTGGAGGAGGAGATATGAGGGACAATTGGAGAAGTGAATTATATAAATATAAAGTAGTAA
AAATTGAACCATTAGGAGTAGCACCCACCAAGGCAAAGAGAAGAGTGGTGCAGAGAGAAAAAAGAGCAGT
GGGAATAGGAGCTTTGTTCCTTGGGTTCTTGGGAGCAGCAGGAAGCACTATGGGCGCAGCGTCAATGACG
CTGACGGTACAGGCCAGACAATTATTGTCTGGTATAGTGCAGCAGCAGAACAATTTGCTGAGGGCTATTG
AGGCGCAACAGCATCTGTTGCAACTCACAGTCTGGGGCATCAAGCAGCTCCAGGCAAGAATCCTGGCTGT
GGAAAGATACCTAAAGGATCAACAGCTCCTGGGGATTTGGGGTTGCTCTGGAAAACTCATTTGCACCACT
GCTGTGCCTTGGAATGCTAGTTGGAGTAATAAATCTCTGGAACAGATTTGGAATCACACGACCTGGATGG
AGTGGGACAGAGAAATTAACAATTACACAAGCTTAATACACTCCTTAATTGAAGAATCGCAAAACCAGCA
AGAAAAGAATGAACAAGAATTATTGGAATTAGATAAATGGGCAAGTTTGTGGAATTGGTTTAACATAACA
AATTGGCTGTGGTATATAAAATTATTCATAATGATAGTAGGAGGCTTGGTAGGTTTAAGAATAGTTTTTG
CTGTACTTTCTATAGTGAATAGAGTTAGGCAGGGATATTCACCATTATCGTTTCAGACCCACCTCCCAAC
CCCGAGGGGACCCAGAGAGGGCCTATTTCCCATGATTCCTTCATATTTGCATATACGATACAAGGCTGTT
AGAGAGATAATTAGAATTAATTTGACTGTAAACACAAAGATATTAGTACAAAATACGTGACGTAGAAAGT
AATAATTTCTTGGGTAGTTTGCAGTTTTAAAATTATGTTTTAAAATGGACTATCATATGCTTACCGTAAC
TTGAAAGTATTTCGATTTCTTGGCTTTATATATCTTGTGGAAAGGACGAAACACCGATCTCCTTTGAGGT
CCGCTGTTTAAGAGCTATGCTGGAAACAGCATAGCAAGTTTAAATAAGGCTAGTCCGTTATCAACTTGAA
AAAGTGGCACCGAGTCGGTGCTTTTTTTGAATTCTAGATCTTGAGACAAATGGCAGTATTCATCCACAAT
TTTAAAAGAAAAGGGGGGATTGGGGGGTACAGTGCAGGGGAAAGAATAGTAGACATAATAGCAACAGACA
TACAAACTAAAGAATTACAAAAACAAATTACAAAAATTCAAAATTTTCGGGTTTATTACAGGGACAGCAG
AGATCCACTTTGGCGCCGGCTCGAGTGGCTCCGGTGCCCGTCAGTGGGCAGAGCGCACATCGCCCACAGT
CCCCGAGAAGTTGGGGGGAGGGGTCGGCAATTGAACCGGTGCCTAGAGAAGGTGGCGCGGGGTAAACTGG
GAAAGTGATGTCGTGTACTGGCTCCGCCTTTTTCCCGAGGGTGGGGGAGAACCGTATATAAGTGCAGTAG
TCGCCGTGAACGTTCTTTTTCGCAACGGGTTTGCCGCCAGAACACAGGTGTCGTGACGCGGGATCCGCCA
CCATGACCGAGTACAAGCCCACGGTGCGCCTCGCCACCCGCGACGACGTCCCCAGGGCCGTACGCACCCT
CGCCGCCGCGTTCGCCGACTACCCCGCCACGCGCCACACCGTCGATCCGGACCGCCACATCGAGCGGGTC
ACCGAGCTGCAAGAACTCTTCCTCACGCGCGTCGGGCTCGACATCGGCAAGGTGTGGGTCGCGGACGACG
GCGCCGCGGTGGCGGTCTGGACCACGCCGGAGAGCGTCGAAGCGGGGGCGGTGTTCGCCGAGATCGGCCC
GCGCATGGCCGAGTTGAGCGGTTCCCGGCTGGCCGCGCAGCAACAGATGGAAGGCCTCCTGGCGCCGCAC
CGGCCCAAGGAGCCCGCGTGGTTCCTGGCCACCGTCGGAGTCTCGCCCGACCACCAGGGCAAGGGTCTGG
GCAGCGCCGTCGTGCTCCCCGGAGTGGAGGCGGCCGAGCGCGCCGGGGTGCCCGCCTTCCTGGAGACCTC
CGCGCCCCGCAACCTCCCCTTCTACGAGCGGCTCGGCTTCACCGTCACCGCCGACGTCGAGGTGCCCGAA
GGACCGCGCACCTGGTGCATGACCCGCAAGCCCGGTGCCTGAACGCGTTAAGTCGACAATCAACCTCTGG
ATTACAAAATTTGTGAAAGATTGACTGGTATTCTTAACTATGTTGCTCCTTTTACGCTATGTGGATACGC
TGCTTTAATGCCTTTGTATCATGCTATTGCTTCCCGTATGGCTTTCATTTTCTCCTCCTTGTATAAATCC
TGGTTGCTGTCTCTTTATGAGGAGTTGTGGCCCGTTGTCAGGCAACGTGGCGTGGTGTGCACTGTGTTTG
CTGACGCAACCCCCACTGGTTGGGGCATTGCCACCACCTGTCAGCTCCTTTCCGGGACTTTCGCTTTCCC
CCTCCCTATTGCCACGGCGGAACTCATCGCCGCCTGCCTTGCCCGCTGCTGGACAGGGGCTCGGCTGTTG
GGCACTGACAATTCCGTGGTGTTGTCGGGGAAATCATCGTCCTTTCCTTGGCTGCTCGCCTGTGTTGCCA
CCTGGATTCTGCGCGGGACGTCCTTCTGCTACGTCCCTTCGGCCCTCAATCCAGCGGACCTTCCTTCCCG
CGGCCTGCTGCCGGCTCTGCGGCCTCTTCCGCGTCTTCGCCTTCGCCCTCAGACGAGTCGGATCTCCCTT
TGGGCCGCCTCCCCGCGTCGACTTTAAGACCAATGACTTACAAGGCAGCTGTAGATCTTAGCCACTTTTT
AAAAGAAAAGGGGGGACTGGAAGGGCTAATTCACTCCCAACGAAGACAAGATCTGCTTTTTGCTTGTACT
GGGTCTCTCTGGTTAGACCAGATCTGAGCCTGGGAGCTCTCTGGCTAACTAGGGAACCCACTGCTTAAGC
CTCAATAAAGCTTGCCTTGAGTGCTTCAAGTAGTGTGTGCCCGTCTGTTGTGTGACTCTGGTAACTAGAG
ATCCCTCAGACCCTTTTAGTCAGTGTGGAAAATCTCTAGCAGTACGTATAGTAGTTCATGTCATCTTATT
ATTCAGTATTTATAACTTGCAAAGAAATGAATATCAGAGAGTGAGAGGAACTTGTTTATTGCAGCTTATA
ATGGTTACAAATAAAGCAATAGCATCACAAATTTCACAAATAAAGCATTTTTTTCACTGCATTCTAGTTG
TGGTTTGTCCAAACTCATCAATGTATCTTATCATGTCTGGCTCTAGCTATCCCGCCCCTAACTCCGCCCA
TCCCGCCCCTAACTCCGCCCAGTTCCGCCCATTCTCCGCCCCATGGCTGACTAATTTTTTTTATTTATGC
AGAGGCCGAGGCCGCCTCGGCCTCTGAGCTATTCCAGAAGTAGTGAGGAGGCTTTTTTGGAGGCCTAGGG
ACGTACCCAATTCGCCCTATAGTGAGTCGTATTACGCGCGCTCACTGGCCGTCGTTTTACAACGTCGTGA
CTGGGAAAACCCTGGCGTTACCCAACTTAATCGCCTTGCAGCACATCCCCCTTTCGCCAGCTGGCGTAAT
AGCGAAGAGGCCCGCACCGATCGCCCTTCCCAACAGTTGCGCAGCCTGAATGGCGAATGGG
[124 nt withheld, positions 4892-5015]
C
[91 nt withheld, positions 5017-5107]
A
[49 nt withheld, positions 5109-5157]
CCTTTGACGTTGGAGTCCACGTTCTTT
[37 nt withheld, positions 5185-5221]
ACCCTATCTCGGTCTATTCTTTTGATTTATAAGGGATTTTGCCGATTTCGGCCTATTGGTTAAAAAATGA
GCTGATTTAACAAAAATTTAACGCGAATTTTAACAAAATATTAACGCTTACAATTTAGGTGGCACTTTTC
GGGGAAATGTGCGCGGAACCCCTATTTGTTTATTTTTCTAAATACATTCAAATATGTATCCGCTCATGAG
ACAATAACCCTGATAAATGCTTCAATAATATTGAAAAAGGAAGAGTATGAGTATTCAACATTTCCGTGTC
GCCCTTATTCCCTTTTTTGCGGCATTTTGCCTTCCTGTTTTTGCTCACCCAGAAACGCTGGTGAAAGTAA
AAGATGCTGAAGATCAGTTGGGTGCACGAGTGGGTTACATCGAACTGGATCTCAACAGCGGTAAGATCCT
TGAGAGTTTTCGCCCCGAAGAACGTTTTCCAATGATGAGCACTTTTAAAGTTCTGCTATGTGGCGCGGTA
TTATCCCGTATTGACGCCGGGCAAGAGCAACTCGGTCGCCGCATACACTATTCTCAGAATGACTTGGTTG
AGTACTCACCAGTCACAGAAAAGCATCTTACGGATGGCATGACAGTAAGAGAATTATGCAGTGCTGCCAT
AACCATGAGTGATAACACTGCGGCCAACTTACTTCTGACAACGATCGGAGGACCGAAGGAGCTAACCGCT
TTTTTGCACAACATGGGGGATCATGTAACTCGCCTTGATCGTTGGGAACCGGAGCTGAATGAAGCCATAC
CAAACGACGAGCGTGACACCACGATGCCTGTAGCAATGGCAACAACGTTGCGCAAACTATTAACTGGCGA
ACTACTTACTCTAGCTTCCCGGCAACAATTAATAGACTGGATGGAGGCGGATAAAGTTGCAGGACCACTT
CTGCGCTCGGCCCTTCCGGCTGGCTGGTTTATTGCTGATAAATCTGGAGCCGGTGAGCGTGGGTCTCGCG
GTATCATTGCAGCACTGGGGCCAGATGGTAAGCCCTCCCGTATCGTAGTTATCTACACGACGGGGAGTCA
GGCAACTATGGATGAACGAAATAGACAGATCGCTGAGATAGGTGCCTCACTGATTAAGCATTGGTAACTG
TCAGACCAAGTTTACTCATATATACTTTAGATTGATTTAAAACTTCATTTTTAATTTAAAAGGATCTAGG
TGAAGATCCTTTTTGATAATCTCATGACCAAAATCCCTTAACGTGAGTTTTCGTTCCACTGAGCGTCAGA
CCCCGTAGAAAAGATCAAAGGATCTTCTTGAGATCCTTTTTTTCTGCGCGTAATCTGCTGCTTGCAAACA
AAAAAACCACCGCTACCAGCGGTGGTTTGTTTGCCGGATCAAGAGCTACCAACTCTTTTTCCGAAGGTAA
CTGGCTTCAGCAGAGCGCAGATACCAAATACTGTTCTTCTAGTGTAGCCGTAGTTAGGCCACCACTTCAA
GAACTCTGTAGCACCGCCTACATACCTCGCTCTGCTAATCCTGTTACCAGTGGCTGCTGCCAGTGGCGAT
AAGTCGTGTCTTACCGGGTTGGACTCAAGACGATAGTTACCGGATAAGGCGCAGCGGTCGGGCTGAACGG
GGGGTTCGTGCACACAGCCCAGCTTGGAGCGAACGACCTACACCGAACTGAGATACCTACAGCGTGAGCT
ATGAGAAAGCGCCACGCTTCCCGAAGGGAGAAAGGCGGACAGGTATCCGGTAAGCGGCAGGGTCGGAACA
GGAGAGCGCACGAGGGAGCTTCCAGGGGGAAACGCCTGGTATCTTTATAGTCCTGTCGGGTTTCGCCACC
TCTGACTTGAGCGTCGATTTTTGTGATGCTCGTCAGGGGGGCGGAGCCTATGGAAAAACGCCAGCAACGC
GGCCTTTTTACGGTTCCTGGCCTTTTGCTGGCCTTTTGCTCACATGTTCTTTCCTGCGTTATCCCCTGAT
TCTGTGGATAACCGTATTACCGCCTTTGAGTGAGCTGATACCGCTCGCCGCAGCCGAACGACCGAGCGCA
GCGAGTCAGTGAGCGAGGAAGCGGAAGAGCGCCCAATACGCAAACCGCCT
